Addgene plasmid #24723: pCMV-Sport6 Baf60b
Depositing lab: Benoit Bruneau. Depositing organization: Hospital for Sick Children. Publication: Baf60c is essential for function of BAF chromatin remodelling complexes in heart development. Lickert H, Takeuchi JK, Von Both I, Walls JR, McAuliffe F, Adamson SL, Henkelman RM, Wrana JL, Rossant J, Bruneau BG. Nature. 2004 Nov 4. 432(7013):107-12. 10.1038/nature03071 PubMed 15525990.
Backbone
  Vector backbone: pCMV-Sport6
  Backbone manufacturer: Invitrogen
  Backbone size w/o insert (bp): 4396
  Vector type: Mammalian Expression, Bacterial Expression
Growth in bacteria
  Bacterial resistance: Ampicillin, 100 μg/mL
  Growth temperature: 37°C
  Growth strain: DH5alpha
  Copy number: High Copy
Gene/Insert
  Gene/Insert name: Baf60b (alt names: Smarcd2; Bruneau Lab Plasmid 203)
  Species: M. musculus (mouse)
  Entrez Gene: Smarcd2 (a.k.a. Baf60b)
  Cloning method: Restriction Enzyme; 5′ cloning site SalI (unknown if destroyed); 3′ cloning site NotI (unknown if destroyed)
  Sequencing primers: 5′ SP6, CMV-F; 3′ T7
Terms and licenses: Academic/Nonprofit Terms; Industry Terms: Not Available to Industry
Depositor comments: In situ probe: Cut with EcoRV or KpnI, use T7
How to cite: pCMV-Sport6 Baf60b was a gift from Benoit Bruneau (Addgene plasmid # 24723 ; http://n2t.net/addgene:24723 ; RRID:Addgene_24723)
