[The description below was written by a language model from this plasmid's Addgene catalogue record.]
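Description:
pCMV-Sport6 Baf60b is a mouse cDNA clone carried in the commercial pCMV-Sport6 backbone, a vector of about 4.4 kb (without insert) catalogued for both mammalian and bacterial expression. It is maintained in E. coli as a high-copy plasmid under ampicillin selection. No feature table accompanies the record, so the origin of replication, polyadenylation signal and other backbone elements are not itemised. The vector name and the listed sequencing primers (CMV-F and SP6 on the 5′ side, T7 on the 3′ side) indicate a CMV promoter upstream of the insert for expression in mammalian cells. They also indicate that phage SP6 and T7 promoters flank the cloning site for in vitro transcription.

The insert is mouse Baf60b, also known as Smarcd2, which encodes a subunit of the BAF (SWI/SNF-type) chromatin remodelling complexes. It was cloned by restriction enzyme between SalI at the 5′ end and NotI at the 3′ end, and whether those sites survived cloning is not recorded. The insert size is not stated, nor is it stated whether the clone covers the full coding sequence, and no epitope tags or reporters are listed. The depositor's comments describe using the plasmid as an in situ hybridisation template: the plasmid is linearised on the 5′ side of the insert and transcribed from the T7 promoter. Given T7's position at the 3′ end, this should yield an antisense riboprobe for detecting Smarcd2 transcripts. The associated publication concerns BAF complex function in heart development, which fits its use for mapping Baf60 family expression in embryos. The CMV promoter would also allow Baf60b to be expressed in transfected mammalian cells.
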