>Addgene plasmid #24723 | pCMV-Sport6 Baf60b | addgene partial sequence | sequence record 30874 | 24723 with SP6
GGCTGGTACCGGTCCGGANTTCCCGGGATATCGTCGACCCACGCGTCCGGGTCTCCCCATTTGAGAGAGA
GAGAGAGAGATGGAGGGTATGGGCTATGGACCTCGGAGGGCTCCGCCACTGACCTGTGTCCCTCCACTGT
TCCACTTTCCTCAGCGTCCTGGCATGTCACCAGGAAGCAGGATGCCCATGGCTGGCTTGCAGGTGGGACC
TCCTGCCGGTTCCCCATTTGGCACAGCTGCTCCGCTCCGACCTGGCATGCCACCTACCATGATGGATCCA
TTCCGAAAACGCCTGCTTGTGCCTCAGGCCCAGCCCCCGATGCCTGCCCAGCGCCGAGGGTTAAAGAGGA
GGAAGATGGCAGATAAGGTTCTACCTCAGCGAATCCGGGAGCTTGTCCCAGAGTCTCAGGCATACATGGA
TCTTTTAGCTTTCGAGAGGAAGCTGGACCAGACCATCGCTCGCAAGCGGATGGAGATTCAAGAGGCCATC
AAGAAGCCTCTGACGCAAAAGCGAAAACTTCGGATCTATATTTCCAATACATTCAGCCCCAGCAAGGCGG
ATGGAGATAATGCGGGAACTGCGGGGACCCCTGGGGGAACCCCGGCAGCAGACAAGGTGGCCTCCTGGGA
GCTTCGAGTAGAGGGGAAACTGCTGGATGATCCTAGCAAAA
